>Addgene plasmid #228661 | ZIKV isolate VE_Ganxian2016 NS2B-NS3 protease fusion with non cleavable linker (N-terminal Twin-Strep-tag) | addgene full sequence | sequence record 461602 | Addgene NGS Result
AGAGGATCGAGATCTCGATCCCGCGAAATTAATACGACTCACTATAGGGGAATTGTGAGCGGATAACAAT
TCCCCTCTAGAAATAATTTTGTTTAACTTTAAGAAGGAGATATACATATGCACCATCATCATCATCATTC
TTCTGGTGCGAGCTGGAGTCACCCACAATTCGAGAAAGGTGGTGGCTCTGGTGGCGGTTCAGGCGGCTCC
GCCTGGTCCCATCCACAGTTTGAAAAGGGTTCTGGTGTAGATCTGGGTACCGAGAACCTGTACTTCCAAT
CCATGAGTGGAAAGTCTGTCGATATGTACATCGAGCGAGCCGGCGACATCACATGGGAGAAAGACGCAGA
GGTTACCGGGAATAGCCCGCGGCTTGACGTTGCGTTGGACGAGAGTGGTGACTTCTCTCTGGTCGAGGAC
GACGGACCACCTATGCGTGAGGGAGGAGGTGGGTCAGGTGGTGGTGGTGGCTCGGGTGCTCTTTGGGATG
TCCCTGCCCCCAAAGAGGTGAAGAAGGGTGAGACGACCGACGGAGTGTATCGCGTTATGACAAGACGTTT
ATTAGGGTCAACACAAGTAGGTGTTGGTGTAATGCAAGAGGGCGTTTTCCACACAATGTGGCACGTTACT
AAGGGCTCAGCTCTTCGGTCAGGTGAGGGACGCCTTGACCCGTACTGGGGCGACGTTAAGCAAGATCTGG
TGTCTTATTGTGGTCCCTGGAAGTTAGACGCTGCATGGGACGGTCATAGCGAGGTCCAATTGCTGGCAGT
GCCCCCGGGTGAGAGAGCGCGAAATATTCAAACGCTTCCTGGGATTTTCAAGACCAAGGACGGTGACATC
GGTGCAGTGGCGCTGGATTACCCGGCGGGAACGTCCGGCAGTCCGATTTTGGATAAGTGCGGTCGGGTAA
TCGGACTGTATGGTAATGGGGTGGTGATTAAGAACGGCTCATACGTGTCTGCAATAACCCAGGGCCGTCG
AGAGGAAGAAACTCCTGTTGAGTAATGACTCGAGCACCCGTCGACAAGCTTGCGGCCGCACTCGAGCACC
ACCACCACCACCACTGAGATCCGGCTGCTAACAAAGCCCGAAAGGAAGCTGAGTTGGCTGCTGCCACCGC
TGAGCAATAACTAGCATAACCCCTTGGGGCCTCTAAACGGGTCTTGAGGGGTTTTTTGCTGAAAGGAGGA
ACTATATCCGGATTGGCGAATGGG
[124 nt withheld, positions 1215-1338]
C
[91 nt withheld, positions 1340-1430]
A
[49 nt withheld, positions 1432-1480]
CCTTTGACGTTGGAGTCCACGTTCTTT
[37 nt withheld, positions 1508-1544]
ACCCTATCTCGGTCTATTCTTTTGATTTATAAGGGATTTTGCCGATTTCGGCCTATTGGTTAAAAAATGA
GCTGATTTAACAAAAATTTAACGCGAATTTTAACAAAATATTAACGCTTACAATTTAGGTGGCACTTTTC
GGGGAAATGTGCGCGGAACCCCTATTTGTTTATTTTTCTAAATACATTCAAATATGTATCCGCTCATGAA
TTAATTCTTAGAAAAACTCATCGAGCATCAAATGAAACTGCAATTTATTCATATCAGGATTATCAATACC
ATATTTTTGAAAAAGCCGTTTCTGTAATGAAGGAGAAAACTCACCGAGGCAGTTCCATAGGATGGCAAGA
TCCTGGTATCGGTCTGCTATTCCGACTCGTCCAACATCAATACAACCTATTAATTTCCCCTCGTCAAAAA
TAAGGTTATCAAGTGAGAAATCACCATGAGTGACGACTGAATCCGGTGAGAATGGCAAAAGTTTATGCAT
TTCTTTCCAGACTTGTTCAACAGGCCAGCCATTACGCTCGTCATCAAAATCACTCGCATCAACCAAACCG
TTATTCATTCGTGATTGCGCCTGAGCGAGACGAAATACGCGATCGCTGTTAAAAGGACAATTACAAACAG
GAATCGAATGCAACCGGCGCAGGAACACTGCCAGCGCATCAACAATATTTTCACCTGAATCAGGATATTC
TTCTAATACCTGGAATGCTGTTTTCCCGGGGATCGCAGTGGTGAGTAACCATGCATCATCAGGAGTACGG
ATAAAATGCTTGATGGTCGGAAGAGGCATAAATTCCGTCAGCCAGTTTAGTCTGACCATCTCATCTGTAA
CATCATTGGCAACGCTACCTTTGCCATGTTTCAGAAACAACTCTGGCGCATCGGGCTTCCCATACAATCG
ATAGATTGTCGCACCTGATTGCCCGACATTATCGCGAGCCCATTTATACCCATATAAATCAGCATCCATG
TTGGAATTTAATCGCGGCCTAGAGCAAGACGTTTCCCGTTGAATATGGCTCATAACACCCCTTGTATTAC
TGTTTATGTAAGCAGACAGTTTTATTGTTCATGACCAAAATCCCTTAACGTGAGTTTTCGTTCCACTGAG
CGTCAGACCCCGTAGAAAAGATCAAAGGATCTTCTTGAGATCCTTTTTTTCTGCGCGTAATCTGCTGCTT
GCAAACAAAAAAACCACCGCTACCAGCGGTGGTTTGTTTGCCGGATCAAGAGCTACCAACTCTTTTTCCG
AAGGTAACTGGCTTCAGCAGAGCGCAGATACCAAATACTGTCCTTCTAGTGTAGCCGTAGTTAGGCCACC
ACTTCAAGAACTCTGTAGCACCGCCTACATACCTCGCTCTGCTAATCCTGTTACCAGTGGCTGCTGCCAG
TGGCGATAAGTCGTGTCTTACCGGGTTGGACTCAAGACGATAGTTACCGGATAAGGCGCAGCGGTCGGGC
TGAACGGGGGGTTCGTGCACACAGCCCAGCTTGGAGCGAACGACCTACACCGAACTGAGATACCTACAGC
GTGAGCTATGAGAAAGCGCCACGCTTCCCGAAGGGAGAAAGGCGGACAGGTATCCGGTAAGCGGCAGGGT
CGGAACAGGAGAGCGCACGAGGGAGCTTCCAGGGGGAAACGCCTGGTATCTTTATAGTCCTGTCGGGTTT
CGCCACCTCTGACTTGAGCGTCGATTTTTGTGATGCTCGTCAGGGGGGCGGAGCCTATGGAAAAACGCCA
GCAACGCGGCCTTTTTACGGTTCCTGGCCTTTTGCTGGCCTTTTGCTCACATGTTCTTTCCTGCGTTATC
CCCTGATTCTGTGGATAACCGTATTACCGCCTTTGAGTGAGCTGATACCGCTCGCCGCAGCCGAACGACC
GAGCGCAGCGAGTCAGTGAGCGAGGAAGCGGAAGAGCGCCTGATGCGGTATTTTCTCCTTACGCATCTGT
GCGGTATTTCACACCGCAATGGTGCACTCTCAGTACAATCTGCTCTGATGCCGCATAGTTAAGCCAGTAT
ACACTCCGCTATCGCTACGTGACTGGGTCATGGCTGCGCCCCGACACCCGCCAACACCCGCTGACGCGCC
CTGACGGGCTTGTCTGCTCCCGGCATCCGCTTACAGACAAGCTGTGACCGTCTCCGGGAGCTGCATGTGT
CAGAGGTTTTCACCGTCATCACCGAAACGCGCGAGGCAGCTGCGGTAAAGCTCATCAGCGTGGTCGTGAA
GCGATTCACAGATGTCTGCCTGTTCATCCGCGTCCAGCTCGTTGAGTTTCTCCAGAAGCGTTAATGTCTG
GCTTCTGATAAAGCGGGCCATGTTAAGGGCGGTTTTTTCCTGTTTGGTCACTGATGCCTCCGTGTAAGGG
GGATTTCTGTTCATGGGGGTAATGATACCGATGAAACGAGAGAGGATGCTCACGATACGGGTTACTGATG
ATGAACATGCCCGGTTACTGGAACGTTGTGAGGGTAAACAACTGGCGGTATGGATGCGGCGGGACCAGAG
AAAAATCACTCAGGGTCAATGCCAGCGCTTCGTTAATACAGATGTAGGTGTTCCACAGGGTAGCCAGCAG
CATCCTGCGATGCAGATCCGGAACATAATGGTGCAGGGCGCTGACTTCCGCGTTTCCAGACTTTACGAAA
CACGGAAACCGAAGACCATTCATGTTGTTGCTCAGGTCGCAGACGTTTTGCAGCAGCAGTCGCTTCACGT
TCGCTCGCGTATCGGTGATTCATTCTGCTAACCAGTAAGGCAACCCCGCCAGCCTAGCCGGGTCCTCAAC
GACAGGAGCACGATCATGCGCACCCGTGGGGCCGCCATGCCGGCGATAATGGCCTGCTTCTCGCCGAAAC
GTTTGGTGGCGGGACCAGTGACGAAGGCTTGAGCGAGGGCGTGCAAGATTCCGAATACCGCAAGCGACAG
GCCGATCATCGTCGCGCTCCAGCGAAAGTGGTCCTCGCCGAAAATGACCCAGAGCGCTGCCGGCACCTGT
CCTACGAGTTGCATGATAAAGAAGACAGTCATAAGTGCGGCGACGATAGTCATGCCCCGCGCCCACCGGA
AGGAGCTGACTGGGTTGAAGGCTCTCAAGGGCATCGGTCGAGATCCCGGTGCCTAATGAGTGAGCTAACT
TACATTAATTGCGTTGCGCTCACTGCCCGCTTTCCAGTCGGGAAACCTGTCGTGCCAGCTGCATTAATGA
ATCGGCCAACGCGCGGGGAGAGGCGGTTTGCGTATTGGGCGCCAGGGTGGTTTTTCTTTTCACCAGTGAG
ACGGGCAACAGCTGATTGCCCTTCACCGCCTGGCCCTGAGAGAGTTGCAGCAAGCGGTCCACGCTGGTTT
GCCCCAGCAGGCGAAAATCCTGTTTGATGGTGGTTAACGGCGGGATATAACATGAGCTGTCTTCGGTATC
GTCGTATCCCACTACCGAGATATCCGCACCAACGCGCAGCCCGGACTCGGTAATGGCGCGCATTGCGCCC
AGCGCCATCTGATCGTTGGCAACCAGCATCGCAGTGGGAACGATGCCCTCATTCAGCATTTGCATGGTTT
GTTGAAAACCGGACATGGCACTCCAGTCGCCTTCCCGTTCCGCTATCGGCTGAATTTGATTGCGAGTGAG
ATATTTATGCCAGCCAGCCAGACGCAGACGCGCCGAGACAGAACTTAATGGGCCCGCTAACAGCGCGATT
TGCTGGTGACCCAATGCGACCAGATGCTCCACGCCCAGTCGCGTACCGTCTTCATGGGAGAAAATAATAC
TGTTGATGGGTGTCTGGTCAGAGACATCAAGAAATAACGCCGGAACATTAGTGCAGGCAGCTTCCACAGC
AATGGCATCCTGGTCATCCAGCGGATAGTTAATGATCAGCCCACTGACGCGTTGCGCGAGAAGATTGTGC
ACCGCCGCTTTACAGGCTTCGACGCCGCTTCGTTCTACCATCGACACCACCACGCTGGCACCCAGTTGAT
CGGCGCGAGATTTAATCGCCGCGACAATTTGCGACGGCGCGTGCAGGGCCAGACTGGAGGTGGCAACGCC
AATCAGCAACGACTGTTTGCCCGCCAGTTGTTGTGCCACGCGGTTGGGAATGTAATTCAGCTCCGCCATC
GCCGCTTCCACTTTTTCCCGCGTTTTCGCAGAAACGTGGCTGGCCTGGTTCACCACGCGGGAAACGGTCT
GATAAGAGACACCGGCATACTCTGCGACATCGTATAACGTTACTGGTTTCACATTCACCACCCTGAATTG
ACTCTCTTCCGGGCGCTATCATGCCATACCGCGAAAGGTTTTGCGCCATTCGATGGTGTCCGGGATCTCG
ACGCTCTCCCTTATGCGACTCCTGCATTAGGAAGCAGCCCAGTAGTAGGTTGAGGCCGTTGAGCACCGCC
GCCGCAAGGAATGGTGCATGCAAGGAGATGGCGCCCAACAGTCCCCCGGCCACGGGGCCTGCCACCATAC
CCACGCCGAAACAAGCGCTCATGAGCCCGAAGTGGCGAGCCCGATCTTCCCCATCGGTGATGTCGGCGAT
ATAGGCGCCAGCAACCGCACCTGTGGCGCCGGTGATGCCGGCCACGATGCGTCCGGCGT
Features (pLannotate 1.2.2; 19 found; start..end, strand, type, name):
     30..48      +  promoter       T7 promoter: promoter for bacteriophage T7 RNA polymerase
     49..73      +  protein_bind   lac operator: The lac repressor binds to the lac operator to inhibit transcription in E. coli. This inhibition can be relieved by adding lactose or isopropyl-β-D-thiogalactopyranoside (IPTG). lac repressor encoded by lacI
     88..110     +  RBS            RBS: efficient ribosome binding site from bacteriophage T7 gene 10 (Olins and Rangwala, 1989)
    286..1002    +  CDS            POLG_ZIKVF (fragment): Experimental evidence at protein level: Swiss-Prot protein existence level 1. [RNA-directed RNA polymerase NS5]: Replicates the viral (+) and (-) RNA genome, and performs the capping of genomes in the cytoplasm (PubMed:30951555). Methylates viral RNA cap at guanine N-7 and ribose 2'-O positions. Once sufficient NS5 is expressed, binds to the cap-proximal structure and inhibits further translation of the viral genome (By similarity). Besides its role in RNA genome replication, also prevents the establishment of a cellular antiviral state by blocking the interferon-alpha/beta (IFN-alpha/beta) si
   1047..1064    +  CDS            9xHis (fragment): 9xHis affinity tag
   1074..1123    +  CDS            SET1 (fragment): solubility-enhancement tag derived from T7 phage gene 10B
   1131..1178    +  terminator     T7 terminator: transcription terminator for bacteriophage T7 RNA polymerase
   1215..1643    +  rep_origin     f1 ori (sequence partly withheld): f1 bacteriophage origin of replication; arrow indicates direction of (+) strand synthesis
   1696..1753    +  promoter       AmpR promoter (fragment): bla
   1762..2577    -  CDS            KanR: aminoglycoside phosphotransferase; aph(3')-Ia; confers resistance to kanamycin in bacteria or G418 (Geneticin®) in eukaryotes
   2699..3287    +  rep_origin     ori: high-copy-number ColE1/pMB1/pBR322/pUC origin of replication
   3473..3612    -  misc_feature   bom: basis of mobility region from pBR322
   3714..3905    -  CDS            rop: Rop protein, which maintains plasmids at low copy number; rop
   3922..4302    +  CDS            YPB1_ECOLX: Protein predicted: Swiss-Prot protein existence level 4. From Escherichia coli.
   4374..4665    -  CDS            TcR (fragment): tetracycline efflux protein; tet; confers resistance to tetracycline
   4680..4701    -  protein_bind   CAP binding site: CAP binding activates transcription in the presence of cAMP. E. coli catabolite activator protein
   4714..5796    -  CDS            lacI: lac repressor; lacI; The lac repressor binds to the lac operator to inhibit transcription in E. coli. This inhibition can be relieved by adding lactose or isopropyl-β-D-thiogalactopyranoside (IPTG).
   5797..5874    -  promoter       lacI promoter: lacI
   5882..8       -  CDS            TcR (fragment) (across the origin): tetracycline efflux protein; tet; confers resistance to tetracycline
