[The description below was written by a language model from this plasmid's Addgene catalogue record and pLannotate feature annotations shown in this document.]
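Description:
ZIKV isolate VE_Ganxian2016 NS2B-NS3 protease fusion is a bacterial expression plasmid built on pNIC-NHStIIT, a pET-type ligation-independent-cloning backbone from the Structural Genomics Consortium. The sequenced record is 6,153 nt. It is propagated in E. coli through a ColE1/pMB1-family origin and selected with kanamycin via an aph(3')-Ia resistance gene. The backbone also carries an f1 phage origin, the pBR322 bom region and rop, and leftover fragments of a tetracycline resistance gene that appear to be non-functional remnants. The catalogue lists the plasmid as high copy, although rop is normally associated with reduced copy number.

The payload is an 891 bp insert from Zika virus encoding a portion of the NS2B cofactor joined to the NS3 protease through a non-cleavable linker. This gives a single-chain enzyme that cannot separate into its two components by self-processing. Transcription runs from a T7 promoter controlled by a lac operator, with a T7 gene 10 ribosome binding site upstream and a T7 terminator downstream. The plasmid-borne lacI supplies repressor, so expression is IPTG-inducible in hosts that provide T7 RNA polymerase. According to the catalogue, the protein carries an N-terminal His tag, Twin-Strep-tag and TEV protease site for affinity purification and tag removal. These elements are not individually annotated, but probably lie between the ribosome binding site and the annotated Zika polyprotein fragment. That fragment's annotation text describes NS5 only because it is the generic polyprotein entry. A His-tag fragment and a short solubility-tag fragment annotated downstream of the insert look like backbone remnants, and the record does not show whether they are translated. The stated purpose is production of recombinant protease for biochemical assays.
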