Addgene plasmid #228661: ZIKV isolate VE_Ganxian2016 NS2B-NS3 protease fusion with non cleavable linker (N-terminal Twin-Strep-tag)
Purpose: Bacterial expression of the fusion of the NS2B-NS3 protease from Zika virus for biochemical assay
Depositing lab: ASAP Discovery & Frank von Delft. Depositing organization: University of Oxford.
Backbone
  Vector backbone: pNIC-NHStIIT
  Backbone manufacturer: Structural Genomics Consortium
  Vector type: Bacterial Expression
Growth in bacteria
  Bacterial resistance: Kanamycin, 50 μg/mL
  Growth temperature: 37°C
  Growth strain: DH5alpha
  Copy number: High Copy
Gene/Insert
  Gene/Insert name: Zika virus portion of NS2B protease fused to NS3
  Species: Zika virus
  Insert size (bp): 891
  GenBank ID: AMK79467.1
  Tag / fusion protein: His-Twin Strep-Tev (N terminal on insert)
  Cloning method: Ligation Independent Cloning
Terms and licenses: Academic/Nonprofit Terms; Industry Terms: Not Available to Industry
Depositor comments: Fusion of ZIKV NS2B and NS3 proteases
How to cite: ZIKV isolate VE_Ganxian2016 NS2B-NS3 protease fusion with non cleavable linker (N-terminal Twin-Strep-tag) was a gift from ASAP Discovery & Frank von Delft (Addgene plasmid # 228661 ; http://n2t.net/addgene:228661 ; RRID:Addgene_228661)
