>Addgene plasmid #228661 | ZIKV isolate VE_Ganxian2016 NS2B-NS3 protease fusion with non cleavable linker (N-terminal Twin-Strep-tag) | depositor partial sequence | sequence record 449322 | Coding region for expression
ATGCACCATCATCATCATCATTCTTCTGGTGCGAGCTGGAGTCACCCACAATTCGAGAAAGGTGGTGGCT
CTGGTGGCGGTTCAGGCGGCTCCGCCTGGTCCCATCCACAGTTTGAAAAGGGTTCTGGTGTAGATCTGGG
TACCGAGAACCTGTACTTCCAATCCATGAGTGGAAAGTCTGTCGATATGTACATCGAGCGAGCCGGCGAC
ATCACATGGGAGAAAGACGCAGAGGTTACCGGGAATAGCCCGCGGCTTGACGTTGCGTTGGACGAGAGTG
GTGACTTCTCTCTGGTCGAGGACGACGGACCACCTATGCGTGAGGGAGGAGGTGGGTCAGGTGGTGGTGG
TGGCTCGGGTGCTCTTTGGGATGTCCCTGCCCCCAAAGAGGTGAAGAAGGGTGAGACGACCGACGGAGTG
TATCGCGTTATGACAAGACGTTTATTAGGGTCAACACAAGTAGGTGTTGGTGTAATGCAAGAGGGCGTTT
TCCACACAATGTGGCACGTTACTAAGGGCTCAGCTCTTCGGTCAGGTGAGGGACGCCTTGACCCGTACTG
GGGCGACGTTAAGCAAGATCTGGTGTCTTATTGTGGTCCCTGGAAGTTAGACGCTGCATGGGACGGTCAT
AGCGAGGTCCAATTGCTGGCAGTGCCCCCGGGTGAGAGAGCGCGAAATATTCAAACGCTTCCTGGGATTT
TCAAGACCAAGGACGGTGACATCGGTGCAGTGGCGCTGGATTACCCGGCGGGAACGTCCGGCAGTCCGAT
TTTGGATAAGTGCGGTCGGGTAATCGGACTGTATGGTAATGGGGTGGTGATTAAGAACGGCTCATACGTG
TCTGCAATAACCCAGGGCCGTCGAGAGGAAGAAACTCCTGTTGAGTAATGA
